Addgene plasmid #195668: pBEL2547
Purpose: Complementation of MlaC(Y105A)
Depositing lab: Gira Bhabha & Damian Ekiert. Depositing organization: NYU Grossman School of Medicine. Publication: Protein-protein interactions in the Mla lipid transport system probed by computational structure prediction and deep mutational scanning. MacRae MR, Puvanendran D, Haase MAB, Coudray N, Kolich L, Lam C, Baek M, Bhabha G, Ekiert DC. J Biol Chem. 2023 Apr 24:104744. doi: 10.1016/j.jbc.2023.104744. PubMed 37100290.
Backbone
  Vector backbone: pBAD
  Vector type: Bacterial Expression
Growth in bacteria
  Bacterial resistance: Ampicillin, 100 μg/mL
  Growth temperature: 37°C
  Growth strain: DH5alpha
  Copy number: High Copy
Gene/Insert
  Gene/Insert name: MlaC
  Species: E. coli
  Mutation: MlaC(Y105A)
  Cloning method: Gibson Cloning
Terms and licenses: Academic/Nonprofit Terms; Industry Terms: Not Available to Industry
Depositor comments: Please visit https://www.biorxiv.org/content/10.1101/2022.12.09.519820v1 for bioRxiv preprint.
How to cite: pBEL2547 was a gift from Gira Bhabha & Damian Ekiert (Addgene plasmid # 195668 ; http://n2t.net/addgene:195668 ; RRID:Addgene_195668)
