[The description below was written by a language model from this plasmid's Addgene catalogue record and pLannotate feature annotations shown in this document.]
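Description:
pBEL2547 is a 5.2 kb bacterial expression plasmid built on a pBAD backbone that carries the E. coli mlaC gene with a Y105A point mutation. It replicates in E. coli from a ColE1/pMB1-type origin, recorded as high copy, and is selected with ampicillin through a β-lactamase gene driven by its own promoter. An M13 phage origin is also present, which in principle permits single-stranded DNA production with helper phage. Short remnants of bom, rop, the tetracycline resistance gene and its promoter are annotated only as fragments. They appear to be non-functional leftovers of the pBR322 lineage of the backbone.

The mlaC open reading frame sits directly downstream of the araBAD promoter, with the araC regulator gene transcribed divergently. Expression is therefore held low in the absence of L-arabinose and can be induced and titrated by adding it. Transcription is terminated by the rrnB T1 and T2 terminators, preceded by the 5S rRNA segment that normally accompanies them. No epitope or purification tags are annotated on the coding sequence. MlaC is the periplasmic component of the Mla phospholipid transport pathway. It is thought to shuttle lipids between the outer membrane and the inner-membrane MlaFEDB complex to maintain outer membrane lipid asymmetry.

The stated purpose is complementation with MlaC(Y105A), that is, supplying the mutant protein from the plasmid to test whether it restores Mla function. The recipient strain is not specified in the record. The associated study examined protein-protein interactions within the Mla system, so the substitution was presumably made to test the contribution of this residue, although its specific role is not stated.
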