Features (pLannotate 1.2.2; 14 found; start..end, strand, type, name):
    562..613     -  misc_feature   bom (fragment): basis of mobility region from pBR322
    729..768     -  CDS            rop (fragment): Rop protein, which maintains plasmids at low copy number; rop
    769..954     -  CDS            TcR (fragment): tetracycline efflux protein; tet; confers resistance to tetracycline
    964..982     +  promoter       tet promoter (fragment): E. coli promoter for tetracycline efflux protein gene
   1072..1950    -  CDS            araC: L-arabinose regulatory protein; araC
   1977..2261    +  promoter       araBAD promoter: araBAD; promoter of the L-arabinose operon of E. coli; the araC regulatory gene is transcribed in the opposite direction (Guzman et al., 1995)
   2308..2940    +  CDS            mlaC: MLAC_ECOLI - Also known as yrbC. Experimental evidence at protein level: Swiss-Prot protein existence level 1. Involved in a phospholipid transport pathway that maintains lipid asymmetry in the outer membrane by retrograde trafficking of phospholipids from the outer membrane to the inner membrane. May transfer phospholipid across the periplasmic space and deliver it to the MlaFEDB complex at the inner membrane. From Escherichia coli (strain K12).
   3119..3234    +  ncRNA          5S rRNA: Accession: RF00001 - 5S ribosomal RNA
   3238..3324    +  terminator     rrnB T1 terminator: Escherichia coli rrnB; transcription terminator T1 from the E. coli rrnB gene
   3416..3443    +  terminator     rrnB T2 terminator: transcription terminator T2 from the E. coli rrnB gene
   3462..3553    +  promoter       AmpR promoter: bla
   3554..4414    +  CDS            AmpR: β-lactamase; bla; confers resistance to ampicillin, carbenicillin, and related antibiotics
   4456..4836    +  rep_origin     M13 ori (sequence partly withheld): M13 bacteriophage origin of replication; arrow indicates direction of (+) strand synthesis
   5022..376     +  rep_origin     ori (across the origin): high-copy-number ColE1/pMB1/pBR322/pUC origin of replication
>Addgene plasmid #195668 | pBEL2547 | addgene full sequence | sequence record 385346 | Addgene NGS Result
TCTGCTAATCCTGTTACCAGTGGCTGCTGCCAGTGGCGATAAGTCGTGTCTTACCGGGTTGGACTCAAGA
CGATAGTTACCGGATAAGGCGCAGCGGTCGGGCTGAACGGGGGGTTCGTGCACACAGCCCAGCTTGGAGC
GAACGACCTACACCGAACTGAGATACCTACAGCGTGAGCTATGAGAAAGCGCCACGCTTCCCGAAGGGAG
AAAGGCGGACAGGTATCCGGTAAGCGGCAGGGTCGGAACAGGAGAGCGCACGAGGGAGCTTCCAGGGGGA
AACGCCTGGTATCTTTATAGTCCTGTCGGGTTTCGCCACCTCTGACTTGAGCGTCGATTTTTGTGATGCT
CGTCAGGGGGGCGGAGCCTATGGAAAAACGCCAGCAACGCGGCCTTTTTACGGTTCCTGGCCTTTTGCTG
GCCTTTTGCTCACATGTTCTTTCCTGCGTTATCCCCTGATTCTGTGGATAACCGTATTACCGCCTTTGAG
TGAGCTGATACCGCTCGCCGCAGCCGAACGACCGAGCGCAGCGAGTCAGTGAGCGAGGAAGCGGAAGAGC
GCCTGATGCGGTATTTTCTCCTTACGCATCTGTGCGGTATTTCACACCGCATAGGGTCATGGCTGCGCCC
CGACACCCGCCAACACCCGCTGACGCGCCCTGACGGGCTTGTCTGCTCCCGGCATCCGCTTACAGACAAG
CTGTGACCGTCTCCGGGAGCTGCATGTGTCAGAGGTTTTCACCGTCATCACCGAAACGCGCGAGGCAGAA
GGAGATGGCGCCCAACAGTCCCCCGGCCACGGGGCCTGCCACCATACCCACGCCGAAACAAGCGCTCATG
AGCCCGAAGTGGCGAGCCCGATCTTCCCCATCGGTGATGTCGGCGATATAGGCGCCAGCAACCGCACCTG
TGGCGCCGGTGATGCCGGCCACGATGCGTCCGGCGTAGAGGATCTGCTCATGTTTGACAGCTTATCATCG
ATGCATAATGTGCCTGTCAAATGGACGAAGCAGGGATTCTGCAAACCCTATGCTACTCCGTCAAGCCGTC
AATTGTCTGATTCGTTACCAATTATGACAACTTGACGGCTACATCATTCACTTTTTCTTCACAACCGGCA
CGGAACTCGCTCGGGCTGGCCCCGGTGCATTTTTTAAATACCCGCGAGAAATAGAGTTGATCGTCAAAAC
CAACATTGCGACCGACGGTGGCGATAGGCATCCGGGTGGTGCTCAAAAGCAGCTTCGCCTGGCTGATACG
TTGGTCCTCGCGCCAGCTTAAGACGCTAATCCCTAACTGCTGGCGGAAAAGATGTGACAGACGCGACGGC
GACAAGCAAACATGCTGTGCGACGCTGGCGATATCAAAATTGCTGTCTGCCAGGTGATCGCTGATGTACT
GACAAGCCTCGCGTACCCGATTATCCATCGGTGGATGGAGCGACTCGTTAATCGCTTCCATGCGCCGCAG
TAACAATTGCTCAAGCAGATTTATCGCCAGCAGCTCCGAATAGCGCCCTTCCCCTTGCCCGGCGTTAATG
ATTTGCCCAAACAGGTCGCTGAAATGCGGCTGGTGCGCTTCATCCGGGCGAAAGAACCCCGTATTGGCAA
ATATTGACGGCCAGTTAAGCCATTCATGCCAGTAGGCGCGCGGACGAAAGTAAACCCACTGGTGATACCA
TTCGCGAGCCTCCGGATGACGACCGTAGTGATGAATCTCTCCTGGCGGGAACAGCAAAATATCACCCGGT
CGGCAAACAAATTCTCGTCCCTGATTTTTCACCACCCCCTGACCGCGAATGGTGAGATTGAGAATATAAC
CTTTCATTCCCAGCGGTCGGTCGATAAAAAAATCGAGATAACCGTTGGCCTCAATCGGCGTTAAACCCGC
CACCAGATGGGCATTAAACGAGTATCCCGGCAGCAGGGGATCATTTTGCGCTTCAGCCATACTTTTCATA
CTCCCGCCATTCAGAGAAGAAACCAATTGTCCATATTGCATCAGACATTGCCGTCACTGCGTCTTTTACT
GGCTCTTCTCGCTAACCAAACCGGTAACCCCGCTTATTAAAAGCATTCTGTAACAAAGCGGGACCAAAGC
CATGACAAAAACGCGTAACAAAAGTGTCTATAATCACGGCAGAAAAGTCCACATTGATTATTTGCACGGC
GTCACACTTTGCTATGCCATAGCATTTTTATCCATAAGATTAGCGGATCCTACCTGACGCTTTTTATCGC
AACTCTCTACTGTTTCTCCATACCCGTTTTTTTGGGCTAGCGGCCGGCCTGGCCCGAAGGGTGAATTATG
TTTAAACGTTTAATGATGGTCGCTTTGCTGGTGATTGCACCTCTGAGTGCGGCAACCGCGGCAGACCAGA
CCAATCCGTATAAGCTGATGGACGAGGCGGCGCAGAAAACGTTCGATCGCCTGAAGAATGAGCAACCGCA
AATTCGGGCCAACCCGGATTATCTGCGTACCATTGTTGATCAGGAACTGCTGCCATACGTACAGGTGAAA
TACGCCGGTGCGCTGGTGCTGGGCCAGTATTACAAGAGTGCGACCCCCGCTCAACGTGAAGCCTACTTTG
CCGCTTTCCGTGAGTACCTGAAGCAGGCTGCGGGTCAGGCGCTGGCGATGTATCACGGTCAAACCTATCA
GATTGCGCCAGAACAGCCGCTGGGCGATAAAACCATTGTGCCTATTCGCGTTACCATTATTGACCCGAAT
GGCCGTCCGCCGGTGCGTCTGGACTTCCAGTGGCGTAAAAACTCCCAGACGGGCAATTGGCAGGCTTACG
ACATGATTGCTGAAGGCGTCAGTATGATCACCACCAAACAAAACGAGTGGGGAACGCTGCTGCGTACCAA
AGGTATCGACGGCCTGACTGCGCAACTGAAATCGATTTCTCAACAGAAAATCACTCTGGAAGAGAAAAAA
TAAGGCCCAGGCGGCCGGTACCAAATTCCAGAAAAGAGACGCTGAAAAGCGTCTTTTTTCGTTTTGGTCC
TGGTCTGAGGAATGGTTGTAAGCTTGGCTGTTTTGGCGGATGAGAGAAGATTTTCAGCCTGATACAGATT
AAATCAGAACGCAGAAGCGGTCTGATAAAACAGAATTTGCCTGGCGGCAGTAGCGCGGTGGTCCCACCTG
ACCCCATGCCGAACTCAGAAGTGAAACGCCGTAGCGCCGATGGTAGTGTGGGGTCTCCCCATGCGAGAGT
AGGGAACTGCCAGGCATCAAATAAAACGAAAGGCTCAGTCGAAAGACTGGGCCTTTCGTTTTATCTGTTG
TTTGTCGGTGAACGCTCTCCTGAGTAGGACAAATCCGCCGGGAGCGGATTTGAACGTTGCGAAGCAACGG
CCCGGAGGGTGGCGGGCAGGACGCCCGCCATAAACTGCCAGGCATCAAATTAAGCAGAAGGCCATCCTGA
CGGATGGCCTTTTTGCGTTTCTACAAACTCTTTTGTTTATTTTTCTAAATACATTCAAATATGTATCCGC
TCATGAGACAATAACCCTGATAAATGCTTCAATAATATTGAAAAAGGAAGAGTATGAGTATTCAACATTT
CCGTGTCGCCCTTATTCCCTTTTTTGCGGCATTTTGCCTTCCTGTTTTTGCTCACCCAGAAACGCTGGTG
AAAGTAAAAGATGCTGAAGATCAGTTGGGTGCACGAGTGGGTTACATCGAACTGGATCTCAACAGCGGTA
AGATCCTTGAGAGTTTTCGCCCCGAAGAACGTTTTCCAATGATGAGCACTTTTAAAGTTCTGCTATGTGG
CGCGGTATTATCCCGTGTTGACGCCGGGCAAGAGCAACTCGGTCGCCGCATACACTATTCTCAGAATGAC
TTGGTTGAGTACTCACCAGTCACAGAAAAGCATCTTACGGATGGCATGACAGTAAGAGAATTATGCAGTG
CTGCCATAACCATGAGTGATAACACTGCGGCCAACTTACTTCTGACAACGATCGGAGGACCGAAGGAGCT
AACCGCTTTTTTGCACAACATGGGGGATCATGTAACTCGCCTTGATCGTTGGGAACCGGAGCTGAATGAA
GCCATACCAAACGACGAGCGTGACACCACGATGCCTGCAGCAATGGCAACAACGTTGCGCAAACTATTAA
CTGGCGAACTACTTACTCTAGCTTCCCGGCAACAATTAATAGACTGGATGGAGGCGGATAAAGTTGCAGG
ACCACTTCTGCGCTCGGCCCTTCCGGCTGGCTGGTTTATTGCTGATAAATCTGGAGCCGGTGAGCGTGGG
TCTCGCGGTATCATTGCAGCACTGGGGCCAGATGGTAAGCCCTCCCGTATCGTAGTTATCTACACGACGG
GGAGTCAGGCAACTATGGATGAACGAAATAGACAGATCGCTGAGATAGGTGCCTCACTGATTAAGCATTG
GTAACTGTCAGACCAAGTTTACTCATATATACTTTAGATTGATT
[125 nt withheld, positions 4455-4579]
C
[141 nt withheld, positions 4581-4721]
CCTTTGACGTTGGAGTCCACGTTCTTT
[37 nt withheld, positions 4749-4785]
ACCCTATCTCGGGCTATTCTTTTGATTTATAAGGGATTTTGCCGATTTCGGCCTATTGGTTAAAAAATGA
GCTGATTTAACAAAAATTTAACGCGAATTTTAACAAAATATTAACGTTTACAATTTAAAAGGATCTAGGT
GAAGATCCTTTTTGATAATCTCATGACCAAAATCCCTTAACGTGAGTTTTCGTTCCACTGAGCGTCAGAC
CCCGTAGAAAAGATCAAAGGATCTTCTTGAGATCCTTTTTTTCTGCGCGTAATCTGCTGCTTGCAAACAA
AAAAACCACCGCTACCAGCGGTGGTTTGTTTGCCGGATCAAGAGCTACCAACTCTTTTTCCGAAGGTAAC
TGGCTCAGCAGAGCGCAGATACCAAATACTGTCCTTCTAGTGTAGCCGTAGTTAGGCCACCACTTCAAGA
ACTCTGTAGCACCGCCTACATACCTCGC
